>Addgene plasmid #213174 | ADORA2A-DuET | addgene full sequence | sequence record 430742 | Addgene NGS Result
CGACGCCCAACCTGCCATCACGAGATTTCGATTCCACCGCCGCCTTCTATGAAAGGTTGGGCTTCGGAAT
CGTTTTCCGGGACGCCGGCTGGATGATCCTCCAGCGCGGGGATCTCATGCTGGAGTTCTTCGCCCACCCC
AACTTGTTTATTGCAGCTTATAATGGTTACAAATAAAGCAATAGCATCACAAATTTCACAAATAAAGCAT
TTTTTTCACTGCATTCTAGTTGTGGTTTGTCCAAACTCATCAATGTATCTTATCATGTCTGTATACCGTC
GACCTCTAGCTAGAGCTTGGCGTAATCATGGTCATAGCTGTTTCCTGTGTGAAATTGTTATCCGCTCACA
ATTCCACACAACATACGAGCCGGAAGCATAAAGTGTAAAGCCTGGGGTGCCTAATGAGTGAGCTAACTCA
CATTAATTGCGTTGCGCTCACTGCCCGCTTTCCAGTCGGGAAACCTGTCGTGCCAGCTGCATTAATGAAT
CGGCCAACGCGCGGGGAGAGGCGGTTTGCGTATTGGGCGCTCTTCCGCTTCCTCGCTCACTGACTCGCTG
CGCTCGGTCGTTCGGCTGCGGCGAGCGGTATCAGCTCACTCAAAGGCGGTAATACGGTTATCCACAGAAT
CAGGGGATAACGCAGGAAAGAACATGTGAGCAAAAGGCCAGCAAAAGGCCAGGAACCGTAAAAAGGCCGC
GTTGCTGGCGTTTTTCCATAGGCTCCGCCCCCCTGACGAGCATCACAAAAATCGACGCTCAAGTCAGAGG
TGGCGAAACCCGACAGGACTATAAAGATACCAGGCGTTTCCCCCTGGAAGCTCCCTCGTGCGCTCTCCTG
TTCCGACCCTGCCGCTTACCGGATACCTGTCCGCCTTTCTCCCTTCGGGAAGCGTGGCGCTTTCTCATAG
CTCACGCTGTAGGTATCTCAGTTCGGTGTAGGTCGTTCGCTCCAAGCTGGGCTGTGTGCACGAACCCCCC
GTTCAGCCCGACCGCTGCGCCTTATCCGGTAACTATCGTCTTGAGTCCAACCCGGTAAGACACGACTTAT
CGCCACTGGCAGCAGCCACTGGTAACAGGATTAGCAGAGCGAGGTATGTAGGCGGTGCTACAGAGTTCTT
GAAGTGGTGGCCTAACTACGGCTACACTAGAAGAACGGTATTTGGTATCTGCGCTCTGCTGAAGCCAGTT
ACCTTCGGAAAAAGAGTTGGTAGCTCTTGATCCGGCAAACAAACCACCGCTGGTAGCGGTGGTTTTTTTG
TTTGCAAGCAGCAGATTACGCGCAGAAAAAAAGGATCTCAAGAAGATCCTTTGATCTTTTCTACGGGGTC
TGACGCTCAGTGGAACGAAAACTCACGTTAAGGGATTTTGGTCATGAGATTATCAAAAAGGATCTTCACC
TAGATCCTTTTAAATTAAAAATGAAGTTTTAAATCAATCTAAAGTATATATGAGTAAACTTGGTCTGACA
GTTACCAATGCTTAATCAGTGAGGCACCTATCTCAGCGATCTGTCTATTTCGTTCATCCATAGTTGCCTG
ACTCCCCGTCGTGTAGATAACTACGATACGGGAGGGCTTACCATCTGGCCCCAGTGCTGCAATGATACCG
CGAGACCCACGCTCACCGGCTCCAGATTTATCAGCAATAAACCAGCCAGCCGGAAGGGCCGAGCGCAGAA
GTGGTCCTGCAACTTTATCCGCCTCCATCCAGTCTATTAATTGTTGCCGGGAAGCTAGAGTAAGTAGTTC
GCCAGTTAATAGTTTGCGCAACGTTGTTGCCATTGCTACAGGCATCGTGGTGTCACGCTCGTCGTTTGGT
ATGGCTTCATTCAGCTCCGGTTCCCAACGATCAAGGCGAGTTACATGATCCCCCATGTTGTGCAAAAAAG
CGGTTAGCTCCTTCGGTCCTCCGATCGTTGTCAGAAGTAAGTTGGCCGCAGTGTTATCACTCATGGTTAT
GGCAGCACTGCATAATTCTCTTACTGTCATGCCATCCGTAAGATGCTTTTCTGTGACTGGTGAGTACTCA
ACCAAGTCATTCTGAGAATAGTGTATGCGGCGACCGAGTTGCTCTTGCCCGGCGTCAATACGGGATAATA
CCGCGCCACATAGCAGAACTTTAAAAGTGCTCATCATTGGAAAACGTTCTTCGGGGCGAAAACTCTCAAG
GATCTTACCGCTGTTGAGATCCAGTTCGATGTAACCCACTCGTGCACCCAACTGATCTTCAGCATCTTTT
ACTTTCACCAGCGTTTCTGGGTGAGCAAAAACAGGAAGGCAAAATGCCGCAAAAAAGGGAATAAGGGCGA
CACGGAAATGTTGAATACTCATACTCTTCCTTTTTCAATATTATTGAAGCATTTATCAGGGTTATTGTCT
CATGAGCGGATACATATTTGAATGTATTTAGAAAAATAAACAAATAGGGGTTCCGCGCACATTTCCCCGA
AAAGTGCCACCTGACGTCGACGGATCGGGAGATCTCCCGATCCCCTATGGTGCACTCTCAGTACAATCTG
CTCTGATGCCGCATAGTTAAGCCAGTATCTGCTCCCTGCTTGTGTGTTGGAGGTCGCTGAGTAGTGCGCG
AGCAAAATTTAAGCTACAACAAGGCAAGGCTTGACCGACATTTGCATGAAGAATCTGCTTAGGGTTAGGC
GTTTTGCGCTGCTTCGCGATGTACGGGCCAGATATACGCGTTGACATTGATTATTGACTAGTTATTAATA
GTAATCAATTACGGGGTCATTAGTTCATAGCCCATATATGGAGTTCCGCGTTACATAACTTACGGTAAAT
GGCCCGCCTGGCTGACCGCCCAACGACCCCCGCCCATTGACGTCAATAATGACGTATGTTCCCATAGTAA
CGCCAATAGGGACTTTCCATTGACGTCAATGGGTGGAGTATTTACGGTAAACTGCCCACTTGGCAGTACA
TCAAGTGTATCATATGCCAAGTACGCCCCCTATTGACGTCAATGACGGTAAATGGCCCGCCTGGCATTAT
GCCCAGTACATGACCTTATGGGACTTTCCTACTTGGCAGTACATCTACGTATTAGTCATCGCTATTACCA
TGGTGATGCGGTTTTGGCAGTACATCAATGGGCGTGGATAGCGGTTTGACTCACGGGGATTTCCAAGTCT
CCACCCCATTGACGTCAATGGGAGTTTGTTTTGGCACCAAAATCAACGGGACTTTCCAAAATGTCGTAAC
AACTCCGCCCCATTGACGCAAATGGGCGGTAGGCGTGTACGGTGGGAGGTCTATATAAGCAGAGCTCTCT
GGCTAACTAGAGAACCCACTGCTTACTGGCTTATCGAAATTAATACGACTCACTATAGGGAGACCCAAGC
TGGCTAGCGTTTAAACTTAAGCTTAGCGCCACCATGAAGACGATCATCGCCCTGAGCTACATCTTCTGCC
TGGTATTCGCCGACTACAAGGACGATGATGACGCCAGCATCGATATGCCTATCATGGGTTCTAGCGTGTA
TATCACTGTAGAGCTTGCAATCGCGGTCTTGGCCATCCTCGGGAACGTCCTCGTGTGTTGGGCCGTATGG
CTGAATAGCAACCTCCAGAACGTGACCAATTACTTTGTGGTGTCTCTTGCCGCGGCTGACATTGCCGTAG
GGGTGCTCGCGATCCCGTTCGCCATTACAATCTCCACCGGCTTTTGCGCTGCATGTCATGGGTGTTTGTT
TATAGCCTGTTTCGTCCTCGTTCTGACACAGTCTAGCATCTTCAGTTTGCTGGCCATCGCCATTGATAGG
TATATCGCCATCCGGATCCCACTTCGCTATAACGGGCTTGTCACAGGGACACGCGCCAAAGGAATCATTG
CAATCTGCTGGGTGCTGTCATTTGCCATCGGGCTGACACCGATGTTGGGCTGGAATAATTGCGGTCAGCC
GAAGGAGGGCAAAAACCATTCTCAGGGCTGTGGGGAGGGTCAGGTCGCCTGCCTTTTCGAGGACGTAGTC
CCCATGAACTACATGGTCTATTTTAATTTTTTCGCATGTGTGCTTGTGCCGTTGCTGTTGATGCTGGGGG
TGTATCTCAGGATTTTTTTGGCCGCTCGCCGCCAGCTCAAGCAGATGGAATCTCAGCCCTTGCCTGGCGA
GCGCGCCCGGTCCACTCTCCAGAAGGAAGTGCATGCTGCAAAAAGTCTGGCCATTATTGTAGGCCTTTTC
GCCTTGTGTTGGCTGCCCCTGCATATCATTAACTGCTTTACATTCTTTTGCCCAGACTGCTCCCATGCAC
CCCTGTGGCTTATGTACCTGGCAATCGTGTTGTCCCATACGAACTCCGTGGTTAACCCATTCATATATGC
CTATAGGATTCGGGAATTTAGACAAACATTCCGCAAAATCATACGCTCCCACGTTCTGAGGCAACAGGAG
CCTTTTAAGGCCGCAGGTACCAGCGCCCGCGTGCTGGCCGCCCACGGTAGCGACGGTGAACAAGTTAGTC
TGAGGCTGAATGGTCATCCTCCGGGCGTGTGGGCTAACGGCAGTGCCCCTCACCCTGAAAGGAGGCCTAA
CGGTTACGCTCTCGGATTGGTTTCTGGTGGCAGCGCGCAGGAGAGCCAGGGCAATACAGGGCTCCCCGAC
GTGGAGCTCCTGAGTCACGAGCTGAAAGGCGTCTGCCCTGAGCCTCCCGGGCTGGATGACCCTCTGGCGC
AGGATGGTGCTGGGGTTTCTATCGATACCGGTGGACGCACCGGTGAATTCGATGAGGCCAGCACCACCGT
GTCTAAGACCGAGACTTCTCAGGTGGCCCCTGCCTAACTCGAGTCTAGAGGGCCCGTTTAAACCCGCTGA
TCAGCCTCGACTGTGCCTTCTAGTTGCCAGCCATCTGTTGTTTGCCCCTCCCCCGTGCCTTCCTTGACCC
TGGAAGGTGCCACTCCCACTGTCCTTTCCTAATAAAATGAGGAAATTGCATCGCATTGTCTGAGTAGGTG
TCATTCTATTCTGGGGGGTGGGGTGGGGCAGGACAGCAAGGGGGAGGATTGGGAAGACAATAGCAGGCAT
GCTGGGGATGCGGTGGGCTCTATGGCTTCTGAGGCGGAAAGAACCAGCTGGGGCTCTAGGGGGTATCCCC
[124 nt withheld, positions 5111-5234]
C
[91 nt withheld, positions 5236-5326]
A
[49 nt withheld, positions 5328-5376]
CCTTTGACGTTGGAGTCCACGTTCTTT
[37 nt withheld, positions 5404-5440]
ACCCTATCTCGGTCTATTCTTTTGATTTATAAGGGATTTTGCCGATTTCGGCCTATTGGTTAAAAAATGA
GCTGATTTAACAAAAATTTAACGCGAATTAATTCTGTGGAATGTGTGTCAGTTAGGGTGTGGAAAGTCCC
CAGGCTCCCCAGCAGGCAGAAGTATGCAAAGCATGCATCTCAATTAGTCAGCAACCAGGTGTGGAAAGTC
CCCAGGCTCCCCAGCAGGCAGAAGTATGCAAAGCATGCATCTCAATTAGTCAGCAACCATAGTCCCGCCC
CTAACTCCGCCCATCCCGCCCCTAACTCCGCCCAGTTCCGCCCATTCTCCGCCCCATGGCTGACTAATTT
TTTTTATTTATGCAGAGGCCGAGGCCGCCTCTGCCTCTGAGCTATTCCAGAAGTAGTGAGGAGGCTTTTT
TGGAGGCCTAGGCTTTTGCAAAAAGCTCCCGGGAGCTTGTATATCCATTTTCGGATCTGATCAAGAGACA
GGATGAGGATCGTTTCGCATGATTGAACAAGATGGATTGCACGCAGGTTCTCCGGCCGCTTGGGTGGAGA
GGCTATTCGGCTATGACTGGGCACAACAGACAATCGGCTGCTCTGATGCCGCCGTGTTCCGGCTGTCAGC
GCAGGGGCGCCCGGTTCTTTTTGTCAAGACCGACCTGTCCGGTGCCCTGAATGAACTGCAGGACGAGGCA
GCGCGGCTATCGTGGCTGGCCACGACGGGCGTTCCTTGCGCAGCTGTGCTCGACGTTGTCACTGAAGCGG
GAAGGGACTGGCTGCTATTGGGCGAAGTGCCGGGGCAGGATCTCCTGTCATCTCACCTTGCTCCTGCCGA
GAAAGTATCCATCATGGCTGATGCAATGCGGCGGCTGCATACGCTTGATCCGGCTACCTGCCCATTCGAC
CACCAAGCGAAACATCGCATCGAGCGAGCACGTACTCGGATGGAAGCCGGTCTTGTCGATCAGGATGATC
TGGACGAAGAGCATCAGGGGCTCGCGCCAGCCGAACTGTTCGCCAGGCTCAAGGCGCGCATGCCCGACGG
CGAGGATCTCGTCGTGACCCATGGCGATGCCTGCTTGCCGAATATCATGGTGGAAAATGGCCGCTTTTCT
GGATTCATCGACTGTGGCCGGCTGGGTGTGGCGGACCGCTATCAGGACATAGCGTTGGCTACCCGTGATA
TTGCTGAAGAGCTTGGCGGCGAATGGGCTGACCGCTTCCTCGTGCTTTACGGTATCGCCGCTCCCGATTC
GCAGCGCATCGCCTTCTATCGCCTTCTTGACGAGTTCTTCTGAGCGGGACTCTGGGGTTCGAAATGACCG
ACCAAG
Features (pLannotate 1.2.2; 21 found; start..end, strand, type, name):
    141..262     +  polyA_signal   SV40 poly(A) signal: SV40 polyadenylation signal
    335..351     -  protein_bind   lac operator: The lac repressor binds to the lac operator to inhibit transcription in E. coli. This inhibition can be relieved by adding lactose or isopropyl-β-D-thiogalactopyranoside (IPTG). lac repressor encoded by lacI
    359..389     -  promoter       lac promoter: promoter for the E. coli lac operon
    404..425     -  protein_bind   CAP binding site: CAP binding activates transcription in the presence of cAMP. E. coli catabolite activator protein
    438..530     -  CDS            lacI (fragment): lac repressor; lacI; The lac repressor binds to the lac operator to inhibit transcription in E. coli. This inhibition can be relieved by adding lactose or isopropyl-β-D-thiogalactopyranoside (IPTG).
    713..1301    -  rep_origin     ori: high-copy-number ColE1/pMB1/pBR322/pUC origin of replication
   1472..2332    -  CDS            AmpR: β-lactamase; bla; confers resistance to ampicillin, carbenicillin, and related antibiotics
   2333..2437    -  promoter       AmpR promoter: bla
   2496..2548    -  misc_feature   bom (fragment): basis of mobility region from pBR322
   2703..3082    +  enhancer       CMV enhancer: human cytomegalovirus immediate early enhancer
   3083..3286    +  promoter       CMV promoter: human cytomegalovirus (CMV) immediate early promoter
   3282..3315    +  LTR            5' LTR (truncated) (fragment): truncated 5' long terminal repeat (LTR) from HIV-1
   3331..3349    +  promoter       T7 promoter: promoter for bacteriophage T7 RNA polymerase
   3442..3462    +  CDS            3xFLAG (fragment): three tandem FLAG® epitope tags
   3475..4710    +  CDS            ADORA2A: AA2AR_HUMAN - Also known as ADORA2. Experimental evidence at protein level: Swiss-Prot protein existence level 1. Receptor for adenosine (By similarity). The activity of this receptor is mediated by G proteins which activate adenylyl cyclase (By similarity). From Homo sapiens (Human).
   4841..5065    +  polyA_signal   bGH poly(A) signal: bovine growth hormone polyadenylation signal
   5069..5090    +  promoter       SV40 promoter (fragment): SV40 enhancer and early promoter
   5111..5539    +  rep_origin     f1 ori (sequence partly withheld): f1 bacteriophage origin of replication; arrow indicates direction of (+) strand synthesis
   5553..5882    +  promoter       SV40 promoter: SV40 enhancer and early promoter
   5949..6740    +  CDS            neo: KKA2_KLEPN - Also known as kan, nptII. Experimental evidence at protein level: Swiss-Prot protein existence level 1. Resistance to kanamycin, neomycin, paromomycin, ribostamycin, butirosin and gentamicin B. From Klebsiella pneumoniae.
   6764..146     +  CDS            ble (fragment) (across the origin): BLE_KLEPN - Experimental evidence at protein level: Swiss-Prot protein existence level 1. Binding protein with a strong affinity to the bleomycin family of antibiotics. Binds to CL990; an antimitotic-antibiotic compound. From Klebsiella pneumoniae.
