[The description below was written by a language model from this plasmid's Addgene catalogue record and pLannotate feature annotations shown in this document.]
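Description:
ADORA2A-DuET is a mammalian expression plasmid built on the pcDNA 3.1 (+) backbone that encodes the human adenosine A2a receptor (ADORA2A), a class A G protein-coupled receptor of the adenosine family that signals through G proteins activating adenylyl cyclase. It is propagated in E. coli as a high-copy plasmid through a ColE1/pUC-type origin and selected with ampicillin via the β-lactamase gene. An f1 origin is also present. For mammalian cells, the backbone carries an SV40 early promoter driving the neomycin phosphotransferase gene with an SV40 polyadenylation signal, a cassette that in principle permits selection of stable transfectants.

The receptor open reading frame sits downstream of the CMV immediate early enhancer and promoter and is terminated by the bovine growth hormone polyadenylation signal. A T7 promoter lies between the CMV promoter and the insert, which would allow in vitro transcription. In the DuET design, the receptor is preceded by a cleavable hemagglutinin signal peptide, which promotes membrane targeting and is removed during processing, followed by an N-terminal FLAG epitope. A 1D4 epitope is fused to the C terminus. The automated annotation detects the FLAG tag as a short match to 3xFLAG just upstream of the ADORA2A coding sequence, but does not separately annotate the signal peptide or the 1D4 tag. A few other small hits, such as the HIV-1 LTR, ble and lacI fragments, look like short partial matches rather than functional elements.

The dual-tagged format lets the receptor be captured and detected through either terminus. According to the record, it is optimised for expression in mammalian cells and for proteomics studies, and the associated work concerns multiplexed selectivity screening of anti-GPCR antibodies.
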