Addgene plasmid #213174: ADORA2A-DuET
Purpose: The DuET construct encodes the named human GPCR engineered with a cleaved hemagglutinin signal peptide, a 5' FLAG and a 3' 1D4 epitope tag optimized for expression in mammalian cells and proteomics studies.
Depositing lab: Thomas Sakmar. Depositing organization: Rockefeller University. Publication: Multiplexed selectivity screening of anti-GPCR antibodies. Dahl L, Kotliar IB, Bendes A, Dodig-Crnkovic T, Fromm S, Elofsson A, Uhlen M, Sakmar TP, Schwenk JM. Sci Adv. 2023 May 3;9(18):eadf9297. doi: 10.1126/sciadv.adf9297. Epub 2023 May 3. PubMed 37134173.
Backbone
  Vector backbone: pcDNA 3.1 (+)
  Vector type: Mammalian Expression
Growth in bacteria
  Bacterial resistance: Ampicillin, 100 μg/mL
  Growth temperature: 37°C
  Growth strain: DH5alpha
  Copy number: High Copy
Gene/Insert
  Gene/Insert name: ADORA2A (alt names: Adenosine A2a receptor; ADORA2, RDC8, aa2ar)
  Species: H. sapiens (human)
  Entrez Gene: ADORA2A (a.k.a. A2aR, ADORA2, RDC8)
  Promoter: CMV, T7
  Tag / fusion protein: FLAG (N terminal on insert); 1D4 (C terminal on insert)
  Cloning method: Gibson Cloning
Terms and licenses: Academic/Nonprofit Terms; Industry Terms: Not Available to Industry
Depositor comments: Class: A, Family: adenosine. Ensembl ID: ENSG00000128271, Uniprot ID: P29274
How to cite: ADORA2A-DuET was a gift from Thomas Sakmar (Addgene plasmid # 213174 ; http://n2t.net/addgene:213174 ; RRID:Addgene_213174)
